>Addgene plasmid #193063 | pFUW-teto-mch-cFos | addgene full sequence | sequence record 382402 | Addgene NGS Result
CGATGTACGGGCCAGATATACGCGTTGACATTGATTATTGACTAGTTATTAATAGTAATCAATTACGGGG
TCATTAGTTCATAGCCCATATATGGAGTTCCGCGTTACATAACTTACGGTAAATGGCCCGCCTGGCTGAC
CGCCCAACGACCCCCGCCCATTGACGTCAATAATGACGTATGTTCCCATAGTAACGCCAATAGGGACTTT
CCATTGACGTCAATGGGTGGAGTATTTACGGTAAACTGCCCACTTGGCAGTACATCAAGTGTATCATATG
CCAAGTACGCCCCCTATTGACGTCAATGACGGTAAATGGCCCGCCTGGCATTATGCCCAGTACATGACCT
TATGGGACTTTCCTACTTGGCAGTACATCTACGTATTAGTCATCGCTATTACCATGGTGATGCGGTTTTG
GCAGTACATCAATGGGCGTGGATAGCGGTTTGACTCACGGGGATTTCCAAGTCTCCACCCCATTGACGTC
AATGGGAGTTTGTTTTGGCACCAAAATCAACGGGACTTTCCAAAATGTCGTAACAACTCCGCCCCATTGA
CGCAAATGGGCGGTAGGCGTGTACGGTGGGAGGTCTATATAAGCAGCGCGTTTTGCCTGTACTGGGTCTC
TCTGGTTAGACCAGATCTGAGCCTGGGAGCTCTCTGGCTAACTAGGGAACCCACTGCTTAAGCCTCAATA
AAGCTTGCCTTGAGTGCTTCAAGTAGTGTGTGCCCGTCTGTTGTGTGACTCTGGTAACTAGAGATCCCTC
AGACCCTTTTAGTCAGTGTGGAAAATCTCTAGCAGTGGCGCCCGAACAGGGACTTGAAAGCGAAAGGGAA
ACCAGAGGAGCTCTCTCGACGCAGGACTCGGCTTGCTGAAGCGCGCACGGCAAGAGGCGAGGGGCGGCGA
CTGGTGAGTACGCCAAAAATTTTGACTAGCGGAGGCTAGAAGGAGAGAGATGGGTGCGAGAGCGTCAGTA
TTAAGCGGGGGAGAATTAGATCGCGATGGGAAAAAATTCGGTTAAGGCCAGGGGGAAAGAAAAAATATAA
ATTAAAACATATAGTATGGGCAAGCAGGGAGCTAGAACGATTCGCAGTTAATCCTGGCCTGTTAGAAACA
TCAGAAGGCTGTAGACAAATACTGGGACAGCTACAACCATCCCTTCAGACAGGATCAGAAGAACTTAGAT
CATTATATAATACAGTAGCAACCCTCTATTGTGTGCATCAAAGGATAGAGATAAAAGACACCAAGGAAGC
TTTAGACAAGATAGAGGAAGAGCAAAACAAAAGTAAGACCACCGCACAGCAAGCGGCCGCTGATCTTCAG
ACCTGGAGGAGGAGATATGAGGGACAATTGGAGAAGTGAATTATATAAATATAAAGTAGTAAAAATTGAA
CCATTAGGAGTAGCACCCACCAAGGCAAAGAGAAGAGTGGTGCAGAGAGAAAAAAGAGCAGTGGGAATAG
GAGCTTTGTTCCTTGGGTTCTTGGGAGCAGCAGGAAGCACTATGGGCGCAGCGTCAATGACGCTGACGGT
ACAGGCCAGACAATTATTGTCTGGTATAGTGCAGCAGCAGAACAATTTGCTGAGGGCTATTGAGGCGCAA
CAGCATCTGTTGCAACTCACAGTCTGGGGCATCAAGCAGCTCCAGGCAAGAATCCTGGCTGTGGAAAGAT
ACCTAAAGGATCAACAGCTCCTGGGGATTTGGGGTTGCTCTGGAAAACTCATTTGCACCACTGCTGTGCC
TTGGAATGCTAGTTGGAGTAATAAATCTCTGGAACAGATTTGGAATCACACGACCTGGATGGAGTGGGAC
AGAGAAATTAACAATTACACAAGCTTAATACACTCCTTAATTGAAGAATCGCAAAACCAGCAAGAAAAGA
ATGAACAAGAATTATTGGAATTAGATAAATGGGCAAGTTTGTGGAATTGGTTTAACATAACAAATTGGCT
GTGGTATATAAAATTATTCATAATGATAGTAGGAGGCTTGGTAGGTTTAAGAATAGTTTTTGCTGTACTT
TCTATAGTGAATAGAGTTAGGCAGGGATATTCACCATTATCGTTTCAGACCCACCTCCCAACCCCGAGGG
GACCCGACAGGCCCGAAGGAATAGAAGAAGAAGGTGGAGAGAGAGACAGAGACAGATCCATTCGATTAGT
GAACGGATCGGCACTGCGTGCGCCAATTCTGCAGACAAATGGCAGTATTCATCCACAATTTTAAAAGAAA
AGGGGGGATTGGGGGGTACAGTGCAGGGGAAAGAATAGTAGACATAATAGCAACAGACATACAAACTAAA
GAATTACAAAAACAAATTACAAAAATTCAAAATTTTCGGGTTTATTACAGGGACAGCAGAGATCCAGTTT
GGTTAGATCTCGAGTTTACCACTCCCTATCAGTGATAGAGAAAAGTGAAAGTCGAGTTTACCACTCCCTA
TCAGTGATAGAGAAAAGTGAAAGTCGAGTTTACCACTCCCTATCAGTGATAGAGAAAAGTGAAAGTCGAG
TTTACCACTCCCTATCAGTGATAGAGAAAAGTGAAAGTCGAGTTTACCACTCCCTATCAGTGATAGAGAA
AAGTGAAAGTCGAGTTTACCACTCCCTATCAGTGATAGAGAAAAGTGAAAGTCGAGTTTACCACTCCCTA
TCAGTGATAGAGAAAAGTGAAAGTCGAGCTCGGTACCCGGGTCGAGGTAGGCGTGTACGGTGGGAGGCCT
ATATAAGCAGAGCTCGTTTAGTGAACCGTCAGATCGCCTGGAGACGCCATCCACGCTGTTTTGACCTCCA
TAGAAGACACCGGGACCGATCCAGCCTCCGCGGCCCCGAATTCACCGGTTCTAGAATGGTGAGCAMGSSY
GRRGASGYCATCMAMGMNGTTYTGMCCTCCATAGAAGACACCGGGACCGATCCAGCCTCCGCGGCCCCGA
ATTCACCGGTTCTAGAATGGTGAGCAAGGGCGAGGAGGTCATCAAAGAGTTCATGCGCTTCAAGGTGCGC
ATGGAGGGCTCCATGAACGGCCACGAGTTCGAGATCGAGGGCGAGGGCGAGGGCCGCCCCTACGAGGGCA
CCCAGACCGCCAAGCTGAAGGTGACCAAGGGCGGCCCCCTGCCCTTCGCCTGGGACATCCTGTCCCCCCA
GTTCATGTACGGCTCCAAGGCGTACGTGAAGCACCCCGCCGACATCCCCGATTACAAGAAGCTGTCCTTC
CCCGAGGGCTTCAAGTGGGAGCGCGTGATGAACTTCGAGGACGGCGGTCTGGTGACCGTGACCCAGGACT
CCTCCCTGCAGGACGGCACGCTGATCTACAAGGTGAAGATGCGCGGCACCAACTTCCCCCCCGACGGCCC
CGTAATGCAGAAGAAGACCATGGGCTGGGAGGCCTCCACCGAGCGCCTGTACCCCCGCGACGGCGTGCTG
AAGGGCGAGATCCACCAGGCCCTGAAGCTGAAGGACGGCGGCCACTACCTGGTGGAGTTCAAGACCATCT
ACATGGCCAAGAAGCCCGTGCAACTGCCCGGCTACTACTACGTGGACACCAAGCTGGACATCACCTCCCA
CAACGAGGACTACACCATCGTGGAACAGTACGAGCGCTCCGAGGGCCGCCACCACCTGTTCCTGTACGGC
ATGGACGAGCTGTACAAGTTCGAAATGTTCTCGGGTTTCAACGCCGACTACGAGGCGTCATCCTCCCGCT
GCAGTAGCGCCTCCCCGGCCGGGGACAGCCTTTCCTACTACCATTCCCCAGCCGACTCCTTCTCCAGCAT
GGGCTCTCCTGTCAACACACAGGACTTTTGCGCAGATCTGTCCGTCTCTAGTGCCAACTTTATCCCCACG
GTGACAGCCATCTCCACCAGCCCAGACCTGCAGTGGCTGGTGCAGCCCACTCTGGTCTCCTCCGTGGCCC
CATCGCAGACCAGAGCGCCCCATCCTTACGGACTCCCCACCCAGTCTGCTGGGGCTTACGCCAGAGCGGG
AATGGTGAAGACCGTGTCAGGAGGCAGAGCGCAGAGCATCGGCAGAAGGGGCAAAGTAGAGCAGCTATCT
CCTGAAGAGGAAGAGAAACGGAGAATCCGAAGGGAACGGAATAAGATGGCTGCAGCCAAGTGCCGGAATC
GGAGGAGGGAGCTGACAGATACACTCCAAGCGGAGACAGATCAACTTGAAGATGAGAAGTCTGCGTTGCA
GACTGAGATTGCCAATCTGCTGAAAGAGAAGGAAAAACTGGAGTTTATTTTGGCAGCCCACCGACCTGCC
TGCAAGATCCCCGATGACCTTGGCTTCCCAGAGGAGATGTCTGTGGCCTCCCTGGATTTGACTGGAGGTC
TGCCTGAGGCTTCCACCCCAGAGTCTGAGGAGGCCTTCACCCTGCCCCTTCTCAACGACCCTGAGCCCAA
GCCATCCTTGGAGCCAGTCAAGAGCATCAGCAACGTGGAGCTGAAGGCAGAACCCTTTGATGACTTCTTG
TTTCCGGCATCATCTAGGCCCAGTGGCTCAGAGACCTCCCGCTCTGTGCCAGATGTGGACCTGTCCGGTT
CCTTCTATGCAGCAGACTGGGAGCCTCTGCACAGCAATTCCTTGGGGATGGGGCCCATGGTCACAGAGCT
GGAGCCCCTGTGTACTCCCGTGGTCACCTGTACTCCGGGCTGCACTACTTACACGTCTTCCTTTGTCTTC
ACCTACCCTGAAGCTGACTCCTTCCCAAGCTGTGCCGCTGCCCACCGAAAGGGCAGCAGCAGCAACGAGC
CCTCCTCCGACTCCCTGAGCTCACCCACGCTGCTGGCCCTGTGATTCGAAGATATCAAGCTTATCGATAA
TCAACCTCTGGATTACAAAATTTGTGAAAGATTGACTGGTATTCTTAACTATGTTGCTCCTTTTACGCTA
TGTGGATACGCTGCTTTAATGCCTTTGTATCATGCTATTGCTTCCCGTATGGCTTTCATTTTCTCCTCCT
TGTATAAATCCTGGTTGCTGTCTCTTTATGAGGAGTTGTGGCCCGTTGTCAGGCAACGTGGCGTGGTGTG
CACTGTGTTTGCTGACGCAACCCCCACTGGTTGGGGCATTGCCACCACCTGTCAGCTCCTTTCCGGGACT
TTCGCTTTCCCCCTCCCTATTGCCACGGCGGAACTCATCGCCGCCTGCCTTGCCCGCTGCTGGACAGGGG
CTCGGCTGTTGGGCACTGACAATTCCGTGGTGTTGTCGGGGAAATCATCGTCCTTTCCTTGGCTGCTCGC
CTGTGTTGCCACCTGGATTCTGCGCGGGACGTCCTTCTGCTACGTCCCTTCGGCCCTCAATCCAGCGGAC
CTTCCTTCCCGCGGCCTGCTGCCGGCTCTGCGGCCTCTTCCGCGTCTTCGCCTTCGCCCTCAGACGAGTC
GGATCTCCCTTTGGGCCGCCTCCCCGCATCGATACCGTCGACCTCGAGACCTAGAAAAACATGGAGCAAT
CACAAGTAGCAATACAGCAGCTACCAATGCTGATTGTGCCTGGCTAGAAGCACAAGAGGAGGAGGAGGTG
GGTTTTCCAGTCACACCTCAGGTACCTTTAAGACCAATGACTTACAAGGCAGCTGTAGATCTTAGCCACT
TTTTAAAAGAAAAGGGGGGACTGGAAGGGCTAATTCACTCCCAACGAAGACAAGATATCCTTGATCTGTG
GATCTACCACACACAAGGCTACTTCCCTGATTGGCAGAACTACACACCAGGGCCAGGGATCAGATATCCA
CTGACCTTTGGATGGTGCTACAAGCTAGTACCAGTTGAGCAAGAGAAGGTAGAAGAAGCCAATGAAGGAG
AGAACACCCGCTTGTTACACCCTGTGAGCCTGCATGGGATGGATGACCCGGAGAGAGAAGTATTAGAGTG
GAGGTTTGACAGCCGCCTAGCATTTCATCACATGGCCCGAGAGCTGCATCCGGACTGTACTGGGTCTCTC
TGGTTAGACCAGATCTGAGCCTGGGAGCTCTCTGGCTAACTAGGGAACCCACTGCTTAAGCCTCAATAAA
GCTTGCCTTGAGTGCTTCAAGTAGTGTGTGCCCGTCTGTTGTGTGACTCTGGTAACTAGAGATCCCTCAG
ACCCTTTTAGTCAGTGTGGAAAATCTCTAGCAGGGCCCGTTTAAACCCGCTGATCAGCCTCGACTGTGCC
TTCTAGTTGCCAGCCATCTGTTGTTTGCCCCTCCCCCGTGCCTTCCTTGACCCTGGAAGGTGCCACTCCC
ACTGTCCTTTCCTAATAAAATGAGGAAATTGCATCGCATTGTCTGAGTAGGTGTCATTCTATTCTGGGGG
GTGGGGTGGGGCAGGACAGCAAGGGGGAGGATTGGGAAGACAATAGCAGGCATGCTGGGGATGCGGTGGG
CTCTATGGCTTCTGAGGCGGAAAGAACCAGCTGGGGCTCTAGGGGGTATCCCC
[124 nt withheld, positions 6424-6547]
C
[91 nt withheld, positions 6549-6639]
A
[49 nt withheld, positions 6641-6689]
CCTTTGACGTTGGAGTCCACGTTCTTT
[37 nt withheld, positions 6717-6753]
ACCCTATCTCGGTCTATTCTTTTGATTTATAAGGGATTTTGCCGATTTCGGCCTATTGGTTAAAAAATGA
GCTGATTTAACAAAAATTTAACGCGAATTAATTCTGTGGAATGTGTGTCAGTTAGGGTGTGGAAAGTCCC
CAGGCTCCCCAGCAGGCAGAAGTATGCAAAGCATGCATCTCAATTAGTCAGCAACCAGGTGTGGAAAGTC
CCCAGGCTCCCCAGCAGGCAGAAGTATGCAAAGCATGCATCTCAATTAGTCAGCAACCATAGTCCCGCCC
CTAACTCCGCCCATCCCGCCCCTAACTCCGCCCAGTTCCGCCCATTCTCCGCCCCATGGCTGACTAATTT
TTTTTATTTATGCAGAGGCCGAGGCCGCCTCTGCCTCTGAGCTATTCCAGAAGTAGTGAGGAGGCTTTTT
TGGAGGCCTAGGCTTTTGCAAAAAGCTCCCGGGAGCTTGTATATCCATTTTCGGATCTGATCAGCACGTG
TTGACAATTAATCATCGGCATAGTATATCGGCATAGTATAATACGACAAGGTGAGGAACTAAACCATGGC
CAAGTTGACCAGTGCCGTTCCGGTGCTCACCGCGCGCGACGTCGCCGGAGCGGTCGAGTTCTGGACCGAC
CGGCTCGGGTTCTCCCGGGACTTCGTGGAGGACGACTTCGCCGGTGTGGTCCGGGACGACGTGACCCTGT
TCATCAGCGCGGTCCAGGACCAGGTGGTGCCGGACAACACCCTGGCCTGGGTGTGGGTGCGCGGCCTGGA
CGAGCTGTACGCCGAGTGGTCGGAGGTCGTGTCCACGAACTTCCGGGACGCCTCCGGGCCGGCCATGACC
GAGATCGGCGAGCAGCCGTGGGGGCGGGAGTTCGCCCTGCGCGACCCGGCCGGCAACTGCGTGCACTTCG
TGGCCGAGGAGCAGGACTGACACGTGCTACGAGATTTCGATTCCACCGCCGCCTTCTATGAAAGGTTGGG
CTTCGGAATCGTTTTCCGGGACGCCGGCTGGATGATCCTCCAGCGCGGGGATCTCATGCTGGAGTTCTTC
GCCCACCCCAACTTGTTTATTGCAGCTTATAATGGTTACAAATAAAGCAATAGCATCACAAATTTCACAA
ATAAAGCATTTTTTTCACTGCATTCTAGTTGTGGTTTGTCCAAACTCATCAATGTATCTTATCATGTCTG
TATACCGTCGACCTCTAGCTAGAGCTTGGCGTAATCATGGTCATAGCTGTTTCCTGTGTGAAATTGTTAT
CCGCTCACAATTCCACACAACATACGAGCCGGAAGCATAAAGTGTAAAGCCTGGGGTGCCTAATGAGTGA
GCTAACTCACATTAATTGCGTTGCGCTCACTGCCCGCTTTCCAGTCGGGAAACCTGTCGTGCCAGCTGCA
TTAATGAATCGGCCAACGCGCGGGGAGAGGCGGTTTGCGTATTGGGCGCTCTTCCGCTTCCTCGCTCACT
GACTCGCTGCGCTCGGTCGTTCGGCTGCGGCGAGCGGTATCAGCTCACTCAAAGGCGGTAATACGGTTAT
CCACAGAATCAGGGGATAACGCAGGAAAGAACATGTGAGCAAAAGGCCAGCAAAAGGCCAGGAACCGTAA
AAAGGCCGCGTTGCTGGCGTTTTTCCATAGGCTCCGCCCCCCTGACGAGCATCACAAAAATCGACGCTCA
AGTCAGAGGTGGCGAAACCCGACAGGACTATAAAGATACCAGGCGTTTCCCCCTGGAAGCTCCCTCGTGC
GCTCTCCTGTTCCGACCCTGCCGCTTACCGGATACCTGTCCGCCTTTCTCCCTTCGGGAAGCGTGGCGCT
TTCTCATAGCTCACGCTGTAGGTATCTCAGTTCGGTGTAGGTCGTTCGCTCCAAGCTGGGCTGTGTGCAC
GAACCCCCCGTTCAGCCCGACCGCTGCGCCTTATCCGGTAACTATCGTCTTGAGTCCAACCCGGTAAGAC
ACGACTTATCGCCACTGGCAGCAGCCACTGGTAACAGGATTAGCAGAGCGAGGTATGTAGGCGGTGCTAC
AGAGTTCTTGAAGTGGTGGCCTAACTACGGCTACACTAGAAGAACAGTATTTGGTATCTGCGCTCTGCTG
AAGCCAGTTACCTTCGGAAAAAGAGTTGGTAGCTCTTGATCCGGCAAACAAACCACCGCTGGTAGCGGTG
GTTTTTTTGTTTGCAAGCAGCAGATTACGCGCAGAAAAAAAGGATCTCAAGAAGATCCTTTGATCTTTTC
TACGGGGTCTGACGCTCAGTGGAACGAAAACTCACGTTAAGGGATTTTGGTCATGAGATTATCAAAAAGG
ATCTTCACCTAGATCCTTTTAAATTAAAAATGAAGTTTTAAATCAATCTAAAGTATATATGAGTAAACTT
GGTCTGACAGTTACCAATGCTTAATCAGTGAGGCACCTATCTCAGCGATCTGTCTATTTCGTTCATCCAT
AGTTGCCTGACTCCCCGTCGTGTAGATAACTACGATACGGGAGGGCTTACCATCTGGCCCCAGTGCTGCA
ATGATACCGCGAGACCCACGCTCACCGGCTCCAGATTTATCAGCAATAAACCAGCCAGCCGGAAGGGCCG
AGCGCAGAAGTGGTCCTGCAACTTTATCCGCCTCCATCCAGTCTATTAATTGTTGCCGGGAAGCTAGAGT
AAGTAGTTCGCCAGTTAATAGTTTGCGCAACGTTGTTGCCATTGCTACAGGCATCGTGGTGTCACGCTCG
TCGTTTGGTATGGCTTCATTCAGCTCCGGTTCCCAACGATCAAGGCGAGTTACATGATCCCCCATGTTGT
GCAAAAAAGCGGTTAGCTCCTTCGGTCCTCCGATCGTTGTCAGAAGTAAGTTGGCCGCAGTGTTATCACT
CATGGTTATGGCAGCACTGCATAATTCTCTTACTGTCATGCCATCCGTAAGATGCTTTTCTGTGACTGGT
GAGTACTCAACCAAGTCATTCTGAGAATAGTGTATGCGGCGACCGAGTTGCTCTTGCCCGGCGTCAATAC
GGGATAATACCGCGCCACATAGCAGAACTTTAAAAGTGCTCATCATTGGAAAACGTTCTTCGGGGCGAAA
ACTCTCAAGGATCTTACCGCTGTTGAGATCCAGTTCGATGTAACCCACTCGTGCACCCAACTGATCTTCA
GCATCTTTTACTTTCACCAGCGTTTCTGGGTGAGCAAAAACAGGAAGGCAAAATGCCGCAAAAAAGGGAA
TAAGGGCGACACGGAAATGTTGAATACTCATACTCTTCCTTTTTCAATATTATTGAAGCATTTATCAGGG
TTATTGTCTCATGAGCGGATACATATTTGAATGTATTTAGAAAAATAAACAAATAGGGGTTCCGCGCACA
TTTCCCCGAAAAGTGCCACCTGACGTCGACGGATCGGGAGATCTCCCGATCCCCTATGGTGCACTCTCAG
TACAATCTGCTCTGATGCCGCATAGTTAAGCCAGTATCTGCTCCCTGCTTGTGTGTTGGAGGTCGCTGAG
TAGTGCGCGAGCAAAATTTAAGCTACAACAAGGCAAGGCTTGACCGACAATTGCATGAAGAATCTGCTTA
GGGTTAGGCGTTTTGCGCTGCTTCG
Features (pLannotate 1.2.2; 33 found; start..end, strand, type, name):
     27..406     +  enhancer       CMV enhancer: human cytomegalovirus immediate early enhancer
    407..606     +  promoter       CMV promoter: human cytomegalovirus (CMV) immediate early promoter
    624..804     +  LTR            5' LTR (truncated): truncated 5' long terminal repeat (LTR) from HIV-1
    851..976     +  misc_feature   HIV-1 Ψ: packaging signal of human immunodeficiency virus type 1
    960..1323    +  CDS            HIV-1 gag (fragment): gag protein from human immunodeficiency virus 1; gag
   1469..1702    +  misc_feature   RRE: The Rev response element (RRE) of HIV-1 allows for Rev-dependent mRNA export from the nucleus to the cytoplasm.
   2079..2179    +  CDS            Rev (fragment): human immunodeficiency virus 1 (HIV-1) Rev protein; rev; enhances nuclear export of unspliced and incompletely spliced viral mRNAs
   2229..2346    +  misc_feature   cPPT/CTS: central polypurine tract and central termination sequence of HIV-1
   2403..2673    +  protein_bind   tetracycline response element: contains seven copies of the tetracycline operator tetO tetracycline repressor TetR
   2684..2701    +  misc_feature   MCS (fragment): pUC18/19 multiple cloning site
   2706..2744    +  promoter       minimal CMV promoter: human cytomegalovirus (CMV) immediate early promoter
   2957..3658    +  CDS            dTomato: dTomato is a basic (constitutively fluorescent) orange fluorescent protein published in 2004, derived from Discosoma sp.. It is reported to be a somewhat slowly-maturing dimer with low acid sensitivity.
   3665..4801    +  CDS            Fos: FOS_MOUSE - Experimental evidence at protein level: Swiss-Prot protein existence level 1. Nuclear phosphoprotein which forms a tight but non-covalently linked complex with the JUN/AP-1 transcription factor. On TGF-beta activation, forms a multimeric SMAD3/SMAD4/JUN/FOS complex, at the AP1/SMAD-binding site to regulate TGF-beta-mediated signaling (By similarity). Has a critical function in regulating the development of cells destined to form and maintain the skeleton. It is thought to have an important role in signal transduction, cell proliferation and differentiation. In growing cells, activa
   4811..4829    +  misc_feature   MCS (fragment): pBluescript multiple cloning site
   4829..5417    +  misc_feature   WPRE: woodchuck hepatitis virus posttranscriptional regulatory element
   5354..5935    +  CDS            nef (fragment): NEF_HV1H2 - Experimental evidence at protein level: Swiss-Prot protein existence level 1. Extracellular Nef protein targets CD4(+) T-lymphocytes for apoptosis by interacting with CXCR4 surface receptors. From Human immunodeficiency virus type 1 group M subtype B (isolate HXB2) (HIV-1).
   5942..6122    +  LTR            5' LTR (truncated): truncated 5' long terminal repeat (LTR) from HIV-1
   6154..6378    +  polyA_signal   bGH poly(A) signal: bovine growth hormone polyadenylation signal
   6382..6403    +  promoter       SV40 promoter (fragment): SV40 enhancer and early promoter
   6424..6852    +  rep_origin     f1 ori (sequence partly withheld): f1 bacteriophage origin of replication; arrow indicates direction of (+) strand synthesis
   6866..7195    +  promoter       SV40 promoter: SV40 enhancer and early promoter
   7243..7290    +  promoter       EM7 promoter: synthetic bacterial promoter&nbsp
   7309..7683    +  CDS            BleoR: antibiotic-binding protein; Sh ble from Streptoalloteichus hindustanus; confers resistance to bleomycin, phleomycin, and Zeocin™
   7693..7818    +  CDS            ble (fragment): BLE_KLEPN - Experimental evidence at protein level: Swiss-Prot protein existence level 1. Binding protein with a strong affinity to the bleomycin family of antibiotics. Binds to CL990; an antimitotic-antibiotic compound. From Klebsiella pneumoniae.
   7813..7934    +  polyA_signal   SV40 poly(A) signal: SV40 polyadenylation signal
   8007..8023    -  protein_bind   lac operator: The lac repressor binds to the lac operator to inhibit transcription in E. coli. This inhibition can be relieved by adding lactose or isopropyl-β-D-thiogalactopyranoside (IPTG). lac repressor encoded by lacI
   8031..8061    -  promoter       lac promoter: promoter for the E. coli lac operon
   8076..8097    -  protein_bind   CAP binding site: CAP binding activates transcription in the presence of cAMP. E. coli catabolite activator protein
   8110..8202    -  CDS            lacI (fragment): lac repressor; lacI; The lac repressor binds to the lac operator to inhibit transcription in E. coli. This inhibition can be relieved by adding lactose or isopropyl-β-D-thiogalactopyranoside (IPTG).
   8385..8973    -  rep_origin     ori: high-copy-number ColE1/pMB1/pBR322/pUC origin of replication
   9144..10004   -  CDS            AmpR: β-lactamase; bla; confers resistance to ampicillin, carbenicillin, and related antibiotics
  10005..10109   -  promoter       AmpR promoter: bla
  10168..10220   -  misc_feature   bom (fragment): basis of mobility region from pBR322
