[The description below was written by a language model from this plasmid's Addgene catalogue record and pLannotate feature annotations shown in this document.]
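Description:
pFUW-teto-mch-cFos is a lentiviral transfer plasmid built on the pFUW-tetO backbone for doxycycline-inducible expression of an mCherry–cFos fusion in mammalian cells. It is propagated in E. coli as a high-copy plasmid through a ColE1/pUC-type origin with ampicillin selection (AmpR). The backbone also carries an f1 origin and an SV40/EM7-driven bleomycin/Zeocin resistance cassette. This cassette lies outside the LTR-flanked region, so it would not be transferred with the viral genome.

The viral portion has a third-generation-style layout. A CMV enhancer/promoter is placed upstream of a truncated HIV-1 5' LTR to drive genomic RNA production in packaging cells. It is followed by the Ψ packaging signal with a partial gag sequence, the Rev response element for Rev-dependent nuclear export, and the cPPT/CTS. The payload is controlled by a tetracycline response element containing seven tetO copies joined to a minimal CMV promoter, which is silent unless a tetracycline-controlled transactivator is present. No transactivator is annotated on this plasmid, so it must be supplied separately. The coding region consists of a red fluorescent protein directly upstream of mouse Fos. The automated annotation labels the fluorescent protein as dTomato, whereas the catalogue entry names it mCherry, a related Discosoma-derived protein. A WPRE downstream enhances transcript expression, followed by the 3' LTR (annotated as a second truncated LTR) and a bGH polyadenylation signal.

The fusion allows inducible production and live visualisation of cFos localisation. The associated publication concerns mitotic bookmarking by haematopoietic transcription factors, but the record does not state the construct's specific role in that work.
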