Addgene plasmid #193063: pFUW-teto-mch-cFos
Purpose: doxycycline-inducible expression of mCherry fused to mouse cFos in mammalian cell
Depositing lab: Filipe Pereira. Depositing organization: Center for Neuroscience and Cell Biology, University of Coimbra. Publication: GATA2 mitotic bookmarking is required for definitive haematopoiesis. Silverio-Alves R, Kurochkin I, Rydstrom A, Vazquez Echegaray C, Haider J, Nicholls M, Rode C, Thelaus L, Lindgren AY, Ferreira AG, Brandao R, Larsson J, de Bruijn MFTR, Martin-Gonzalez J, Pereira CF. Nat Commun. 2023 Aug 14;14(1):4645. doi: 10.1038/s41467-023-40391-x. PubMed 37580379.
Backbone
  Vector backbone: pFUW-tetO
  Vector type: Mammalian Expression, Lentiviral
Growth in bacteria
  Bacterial resistance: Ampicillin, 100 μg/mL
  Growth temperature: 37°C
  Growth strain: NEB Stable
  Copy number: High Copy
Gene/Insert
  Gene/Insert name: mch-cFos
  Species: M. musculus (mouse)
  Promoter: minimal CMV
  Cloning method: Restriction Enzyme; 5′ cloning site XbaI (unknown if destroyed); 3′ cloning site BstBI (unknown if destroyed)
  Sequencing primers: 5′ TCCACGCTGTTTTGA
Terms and licenses: Academic/Nonprofit Terms; Industry Terms: Not Available to Industry
How to cite: pFUW-teto-mch-cFos was a gift from Filipe Pereira (Addgene plasmid # 193063 ; http://n2t.net/addgene:193063 ; RRID:Addgene_193063)
